Addgene plasmid #179511: hsLEMD2-pX330
Purpose: Encodes gRNA for human LEMD2
Depositing lab: Yasushi Hiraoka. Depositing organization: The University of Osaka. Publication: Transfected plasmid DNA is incorporated into the nucleus via nuclear envelope reformation at telophase. Haraguchi T, Koujin T, Shindo T, Bilir S, Osakada H, Nishimura K, Hirano Y, Asakawa H, Mori C, Kobayashi S, Okada Y, Chikashige Y, Fukagawa T, Shibata S, Hiraoka Y. Commun Biol. 2022 Jan 20;5(1):78. doi: 10.1038/s42003-022-03021-8. PubMed 35058555.
Backbone
  Vector backbone: pX330
  Backbone size w/o insert (bp): 8484
  Total vector size (bp): 8518
  Vector type: Mammalian Expression, CRISPR
Growth in bacteria
  Bacterial resistance: Ampicillin, 100 μg/mL
  Growth temperature: 37°C
  Growth strain: DH5alpha
  Copy number: High Copy
Gene/Insert
  Gene/Insert name: gRNA for LEMD2
  Species: H. sapiens (human)
  Insert size (bp): 20
  Promoter: U6
  Cloning method: Restriction Enzyme; 5′ cloning site BbsI (destroyed during cloning); 3′ cloning site BbsI (destroyed during cloning)
  Sequencing primers: 5′ -; 3′ -
Terms and licenses: Academic/Nonprofit Terms; Industry Terms: Not Available to Industry
Depositor comments: pX330 plasmid was obtained from Addgene (#42230).
How to cite: hsLEMD2-pX330 was a gift from Yasushi Hiraoka (Addgene plasmid # 179511 ; http://n2t.net/addgene:179511 ; RRID:Addgene_179511)
