[The description below was written by a language model from this plasmid's Addgene catalogue record and pLannotate feature annotations shown in this document.]
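Description:
hsLEMD2-pX330 is an all-in-one CRISPR/Cas9 plasmid for mammalian cells, built on the pX330 backbone and carrying a 20-nt guide sequence directed against human LEMD2. The guide was inserted between the backbone's two BbsI sites, which were destroyed in cloning, placing it directly downstream of the human U6 RNA polymerase III promoter and upstream of the Streptococcus pyogenes guide RNA scaffold (annotated as tracrRNA and scaffold fragments). The result is a single chimeric guide RNA. The plasmid is about 8.5 kb and is propagated in E. coli at high copy number through a ColE1/pUC-type origin with ampicillin (β-lactamase) selection. An f1 phage origin is also present. The short bom and rop fragments and the single AAV2 ITR in the annotation appear to be backbone remnants rather than functional modules.

The second expression unit supplies the nuclease. A hybrid promoter made of the CMV enhancer, the chicken β-actin promoter and a hybrid CBA/MVM intron drives S. pyogenes Cas9. The annotation tool splits Cas9 into contiguous N- and C-terminal portions that together form one continuous coding region. Cas9 is fused at its C-terminus to a bipartite nucleoplasmin nuclear localization signal, and the unit ends with the bovine growth hormone polyadenylation signal. A gap between the intron and the annotated start of Cas9 carries no annotation.

Transfection therefore delivers both Cas9 and the LEMD2-targeting guide from one plasmid, allowing cleavage at the LEMD2 locus for gene disruption or editing in human cells. No mammalian selection marker or fluorescent reporter is annotated. The associated publication concerns how transfected plasmid DNA enters the nucleus during nuclear envelope reformation at telophase, but the record states the plasmid's purpose only as encoding the LEMD2 gRNA.
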