Features (pLannotate 1.2.2; 18 found; start..end, strand, type, name):
     12..297     +  enhancer       CMV enhancer: human cytomegalovirus immediate early enhancer; contains an 18-bp deletion relative to the standard CMV enhancer
    299..576     +  promoter       chicken β-actin promoter: No description available
    577..804     +  intron         hybrid intron: hybrid between chicken β-actin (CBA) and minute virus of mice (MMV) introns (Gray et al., 2011)
    942..2543    +  CDS            Cas9(N): N-terminal portion of Streptococcus pyogenes Cas9 (Zetsche et al., 2015)
   2544..5042    +  CDS            Cas9(C): C-terminal portion of Streptococcus pyogenes Cas9 (Zetsche et al., 2015)
   5043..5090    +  CDS            nucleoplasmin NLS: bipartite nuclear localization signal from nucleoplasmin
   5124..5235    +  polyA_signal   bGH poly(A) signal: bovine growth hormone polyadenylation signal
   5340..5480    +  repeat_region  AAV2 ITR: inverted terminal repeat of adeno-associated virus serotype 2 inverted
   5485..5536    -  misc_feature   bom (fragment): basis of mobility region from pBR322
   5555..6010    +  rep_origin     f1 ori (sequence partly withheld): f1 bacteriophage origin of replication; arrow indicates direction of (+) strand synthesis
   6011..6060    -  misc_feature   bom (fragment): basis of mobility region from pBR322
   6162..6197    -  CDS            rop (fragment): Rop protein, which maintains plasmids at low copy number; rop
   6292..6396    +  promoter       AmpR promoter: bla
   6397..7257    +  CDS            AmpR: β-lactamase; bla; confers resistance to ampicillin, carbenicillin, and related antibiotics
   7428..8016    +  rep_origin     ori: high-copy-number ColE1/pMB1/pBR322/pUC origin of replication
   8078..8318    +  promoter       U6 promoter: RNA polymerase III promoter for human U6 snRNA
   8365..8432    +  misc_RNA       tracrRNA (fragment): trans-activating CRISPR RNA for the Streptococcus pyogenes CRISPR/Cas9 system
   8439..8482    +  misc_RNA       gRNA scaffold (fragment): guide RNA scaffold for the Streptococcus pyogenes CRISPR/Cas9 system
>Addgene plasmid #179511 | hsLEMD2-pX330 | addgene full sequence | sequence record 352570 | Addgene Partial NGS Result
CTAGAGGTACCCGTTACATAACTTACGGTAAATGGCCCGCCTGGCTGACCGCCCAACGACCCCCGCCCAT
TGACGTCAATAGTAACGCCAATAGGGACTTTCCATTGACGTCAATGGGTGGAGTATTTACGGTAAACTGC
CCACTTGGCAGTACATCAAGTGTATCATATGCCAAGTACGCCCCCTATTGACGTCAATGACGGTAAATGG
CCCGCCTGGCATTGTGCCCAGTACATGACCTTATGGGACTTTCCTACTTGGCAGTACATCTACGTATTAG
TCATCGCTATTACCATGGTCGAGGTGAGCCCCACGTTCTGCTTCACTCTCCCCATCTCCCCCCCCTCCCC
ACCCCCAATTTTGTATTTATTTATTTTTTAATTATTTTGTGCAGCGATGGGGGCGGGGGGGGGGGGGGGG
CGCGCGCCRGGSGGGGSGGGGGGGGGSGRGGGGSGGGGSGGGGSGAGGCGGRGAGGKGCGGCGGCAGCCA
ATCAGAGCGGCGCGCTCCGAAAGTTTCCTTTTATGGCGAGGCGGCGGCGGCGGCGGCCCTATAAAAAGCG
AAGCGCGCGGCGGGCGGGAGTCGCTGCGCGCTGCCTTCGCCCCGTGCCCCGCTCCGCCGCCGCCTCGCGC
CGCCCGCCCCGGCTCTGACTGACCGCGTTACTCCCACAGGTGAGCGGGCGGGACGGCCCTTCTCCTCCGG
GCTGTAATTAGCTGAGCAAGAGGTAAGGGTTTAAGGGATGGTTGGTTGGTGGGGTATTAATGTTTAATTA
CCTGGAGCACCTGCCTGAAATCACTTTTTTTCAGGTTGGACCGGTGCCACCATGGACTATAAGGACCACG
ACGGAGACTACAAGGATCATGATATTGATTACAAAGACGATGACGATAAGATGGCCCCAAAGAAGAAGCG
GAAGGTCGGTATCCACGGAGTCCCAGCAGCCGACAAGAAGTACAGCATCGGCCTGGACATCGGCACCAAC
TCTGTGGGCTGGGCCGTGATCACCGACGAGTACAAGGTGCCCAGCAAGAAATTCAAGGTGCTGGGCAACA
CCGACCGGCACAGCATCAAGAAGAACCTGATCGGAGCCCTGCTGTTCGACAGCGGCGAAACAGCCGAGGC
CACCCGGCTGAAGAGAACCGCCAGAAGAAGATACACCAGACGGAAGAACCGGATCTGCTATCTGCAAGAG
ATCTTCAGCAACGAGATGGCCAAGGTGGACGACAGCTTCTTCCACAGACTGGAAGAGTCCTTCCTGGTGG
AAGAGGATAAGAAGCACGAGCGGCACCCCATCTTCGGCAACATCGTGGACGAGGTGGCCTACCACGAGAA
GTACCCCACCATCTACCACCTGAGAAAGAAACTGGTGGACAGCACCGACAAGGCCGACCTGCGGCTGATC
TATCTGGCCCTGGCCCACATGATCAAGTTCCGGGGCCACTTCCTGATCGAGGGCGACCTGAACCCCGACA
ACAGCGACGTGGACAAGCTGTTCATCCAGCTGGTGCAGACCTACAACCAGCTGTTCGAGGAAAACCCCAT
CAACGCCAGCGGCGTGGACGCCAAGGCCATCCTGTCTGCCAGACTGAGCAAGAGCAGACGGCTGGAAAAT
CTGATCGCCCAGCTGCCCGGCGAGAAGAAGAATGGCCTGTTCGGAAACCTGATTGCCCTGAGCCTGGGCC
TGACCCCCAACTTCAAGAGCAACTTCGACCTGGCCGAGGATGCCAAACTGCAGCTGAGCAAGGACACCTA
CGACGACGACCTGGACAACCTGCTGGCCCAGATCGGCGACCAGTACGCCGACCTGTTTCTGGCCGCCAAG
AACCTGTCCGACGCCATCCTGCTGAGCGACATCCTGAGAGTGAACACCGAGATCACCAAGGCCCCCCTGA
GCGCCTCTATGATCAAGAGATACGACGAGCACCACCAGGACCTGACCCTGCTGAAAGCTCTCGTGCGGCA
GCAGCTGCCTGAGAAGTACAAAGAGATTTTCTTCGACCAGAGCAAGAACGGCTACGCCGGCTACATTGAC
GGCGGAGCCAGCCAGGAAGAGTTCTACAAGTTCATCAAGCCCATCCTGGAAAAGATGGACGGCACCGAGG
AACTGCTCGTGAAGCTGAACAGAGAGGACCTGCTGCGGAAGCAGCGGACCTTCGACAACGGCAGCATCCC
CCACCAGATCCACCTGGGAGAGCTGCACGCCATTCTGCGGCGGCAGGAAGATTTTTACCCATTCCTGAAG
GACAACCGGGAAAAGATCGAGAAGATCCTGACCTTCCGCATCCCCTACTACGTGGGCCCTCTGGCCAGGG
GAAACAGCAGATTCGCCTGGATGACCAGAAAGAGCGAGGAAACCATCACCCCCTGGAACTTCGAGGAAGT
GGTGGACAAGGGCGCTTCCGCCCAGAGCTTCATCGAGCGGATGACCAACTTCGATAAGAACCTGCCCAAC
GAGAAGGTGCTGCCCAAGCACAGCCTGCTGTACGAGTACTTCACCGTGTATAACGAGCTGACCAAAGTGA
AATACGTGACCGAGGGAATGAGAAAGCCCGCCTTCCTGAGCGGCGAGCAGAAAAAGGCCATCGTGGACCT
GCTGTTCAAGACCAACCGGAAAGTGACCGTGAAGCAGCTGAAAGAGGACTACTTCAAGAAAATCGAGTGC
TTCGACTCCGTGGAAATCTCCGGCGTGGAAGATCGGTTCAACGCCTCCCTGGGCACATACCACGATCTGC
TGAAAATTATCAAGGACAAGGACTTCCTGGACAATGAGGAAAACGAGGACATTCTGGAAGATATCGTGCT
GACCCTGACACTGTTTGAGGACAGAGAGATGATCGAGGAACGGCTGAAAACCTATGCCCACCTGTTCGAC
GACAAAGTGATGAAGCAGCTGAAGCGGCGGAGATACACCGGCTGGGGCAGGCTGAGCCGGAAGCTGATCA
ACGGCATCCGGGACAAGCAGTCCGGCAAGACAATCCTGGATTTCCTGAAGTCCGACGGCTTCGCCAACAG
AAACTTCATGCAGCTGATCCACGACGACAGCCTGACCTTTAAAGAGGACATCCAGAAAGCCCAGGTGTCC
GGCCAGGGCGATAGCCTGCACGAGCACATTGCCAATCTGGCCGGCAGCCCCGCCATTAAGAAGGGCATCC
TGCAGACAGTGAAGGTGGTGGACGAGCTCGTGAAAGTGATGGGCCGGCACAAGCCCGAGAACATCGTGAT
CGAAATGGCCAGAGAGAACCAGACCACCCAGAAGGGACAGAAGAACAGCCGCGAGAGAATGAAGCGGATC
GAAGAGGGCATCAAAGAGCTGGGCAGCCAGATCCTGAAAGAACACCCCGTGGAAAACACCCAGCTGCAGA
ACGAGAAGCTGTACCTGTACTACCTGCAGAATGGGCGGGATATGTACGTGGACCAGGAACTGGACATCAA
CCGGCTGTCCGACTACGATGTGGACCATATCGTGCCTCAGAGCTTTCTGAAGGACGACTCCATCGACAAC
AAGGTGCTGACCAGAAGCGACAAGAACCGGGGCAAGAGCGACAACGTGCCCTCCGAAGAGGTCGTGAAGA
AGATGAAGAACTACTGGCGGCAGCTGCTGAACGCCAAGCTGATTACCCAGAGAAAGTTCGACAATCTGAC
CAAGGCCGAGAGAGGCGGCCTGAGCGAACTGGATAAGGCCGGCTTCATCAAGAGACAGCTGGTGGAAACC
CGGCAGATCACAAAGCACGTGGCACAGATCCTGGACTCCCGGATGAACACTAAGTACGACGAGAATGACA
AGCTGATCCGGGAAGTGAAAGTGATCACCCTGAAGTCCAAGCTGGTGTCCGATTTCCGGAAGGATTTCCA
GTTTTACAAAGTGCGCGAGATCAACAACTACCACCACGCCCACGACGCCTACCTGAACGCCGTCGTGGGA
ACCGCCCTGATCAAAAAGTACCCTAAGCTGGAAAGCGAGTTCGTGTACGGCGACTACAAGGTGTACGACG
TGCGGAAGATGATCGCCAAGAGCGAGCAGGAAATCGGCAAGGCTACCGCCAAGTACTTCTTCTACAGCAA
CATCATGAACTTTTTCAAGACCGAGATTACCCTGGCCAACGGCGAGATCCGGAAGCGGCCTCTGATCGAG
ACAAACGGCGAAACCGGGGAGATCGTGTGGGATAAGGGCCGGGATTTTGCCACCGTGCGGAAAGTGCTGA
GCATGCCCCAAGTGAATATCGTGAAAAAGACCGAGGTGCAGACAGGCGGCTTCAGCAAAGAGTCTATCCT
GCCCAAGAGGAACAGCGATAAGCTGATCGCCAGAAAGAAGGACTGGGACCCTAAGAAGTACGGCGGCTTC
GACAGCCCCACCGTGGCCTATTCTGTGCTGGTGGTGGCCAAAGTGGAAAAGGGCAAGTCCAAGAAACTGA
AGAGTGTGAAAGAGCTGCTGGGGATCACCATCATGGAAAGAAGCAGCTTCGAGAAGAATCCCATCGACTT
TCTGGAAGCCAAGGGCTACAAAGAAGTGAAAAAGGACCTGATCATCAAGCTGCCTAAGTACTCCCTGTTC
GAGCTGGAAAACGGCCGGAAGAGAATGCTGGCCTCTGCCGGCGAACTGCAGAAGGGAAACGAACTGGCCC
TGCCCTCCAAATATGTGAACTTCCTGTACCTGGCCAGCCACTATGAGAAGCTGAAGGGCTCCCCCGAGGA
TAATGAGCAGAAACAGCTGTTTGTGGAACAGCACAAGCACTACCTGGACGAGATCATCGAGCAGATCAGC
GAGTTCTCCAAGAGAGTGATCCTGGCCGACGCTAATCTGGACAAAGTGCTGTCCGCCTACAACAAGCACC
GGGATAAGCCCATCAGAGAGCAGGCCGAGAATATCATCCACCTGTTTACCCTGACCAATCTGGGAGCCCC
TGCCGCCTTCAAGTACTTTGACACCACCATCGACCGGAAGAGGTACACCAGCACCAAAGAGGTGCTGGAC
GCCACCCTGATCCACCAGAGCATCACCGGCCTGTACGAGACACGGATCGACCTGTCTCAGCTGGGAGGCG
ACAAAAGGCCGGCGGCCACGAAAAAGGCCGGCCAGGCAAAAAAGAAAAAGTAAGAATTCCTAGAGCTCGC
TGATCAGCCTCGACTGTGCCTTCTAGTTGCCAGCCATCTGTTGTTTGCCCCTCCCCCGTGCCTTCCTTGA
CCCTGGAAGGTGCCACTCCCACTGTCCTTTCCTAATAAAATGAGGAAATTGCATCGCATTGTCTGAGTAG
GTGTCATTCTATTCTGGGGGGTGGGGTGGGGCAGGACAGCAAGGGGGAGGATTGGGAAGAGAATAGCAGG
CATGCTGGGGAGCGGCCGCAGGAACCCCTAGTGATGGAGTTGGCCACTCCCTCTCTGCGCGCTCGCTCGC
TCACTGAGGCCGGGCGACCAAAGGTCGCCCGACGCCCGGGCTTTGCCCGGGCGGCCTCAGTGAGCGAGCG
AGCGCGCAGCTGCCTGCAGGGGCGCCTGATGCGGTATTTTCTCCTTACGCATCTGTGCGGTATTTCACAC
CGCATA
[84 nt withheld, positions 5537-5620]
ATGCCAGCGCCT
[46 nt withheld, positions 5633-5678]
C
[141 nt withheld, positions 5680-5820]
CCTTTGACGTTGGAGTCCACGTTCTTT
[37 nt withheld, positions 5848-5884]
ACTCTATCTCGGGCTATTCTTTTGATTTATAAGGGATTTTGCCGATTTCGGTCTATTGGTTAAAAAATGA
GCTGATTTAACAAAAATTTAACGCGAATTTTAACAAAATATTAACGTTTACAATTTTATGGTGCACTCTC
AGTACAATCTGCTCTGATGCCGCATAGTTAAGCCAGCCCCGACACCCGCCAACACCCGCTGACGCGCCCT
GACGGGCTTGTCTGCTCCCGGCATCCGCTTACAGACAAGCTGTGACCGTCTCCGGGAGCTGCATGTGTCA
GAGGTTTTCACCGTCATCACCGAAACGCGCGAGACGAAAGGGCCTCGTGATACGCCTATTTTTATAGGTT
AATGTCATGATAATAATGGTTTCTTAGACGTCAGGTGGCACTTTTCGGGGAAATGTGCGCGGAACCCCTA
TTTGTTTATTTTTCTAAATACATTCAAATATGTATCCGCTCATGAGACAATAACCCTGATAAATGCTTCA
ATAATATTGAAAAAGGAAGAGTATGAGTATTCAACATTTCCGTGTCGCCCTTATTCCCTTTTTTGCGGCA
TTTTGCCTTCCTGTTTTTGCTCACCCAGAAACGCTGGTGAAAGTAAAAGATGCTGAAGATCAGTTGGGTG
CACGAGTGGGTTACATCGAACTGGATCTCAACAGCGGTAAGATCCTTGAGAGTTTTCGCCCCGAAGAACG
TTTTCCAATGATGAGCACTTTTAAAGTTCTGCTATGTGGCGCGGTATTATCCCGTATTGACGCCGGGCAA
GAGCAACTCGGTCGCCGCATACACTATTCTCAGAATGACTTGGTTGAGTACTCACCAGTCACAGAAAAGC
ATCTTACGGATGGCATGACAGTAAGAGAATTATGCAGTGCTGCCATAACCATGAGTGATAACACTGCGGC
CAACTTACTTCTGACAACGATCGGAGGACCGAAGGAGCTAACCGCTTTTTTGCACAACATGGGGGATCAT
GTAACTCGCCTTGATCGTTGGGAACCGGAGCTGAATGAAGCCATACCAAACGACGAGCGTGACACCACGA
TGCCTGTAGCAATGGCAACAACGTTGCGCAAACTATTAACTGGCGAACTACTTACTCTAGCTTCCCGGCA
ACAATTAATAGACTGGATGGAGGCGGATAAAGTTGCAGGACCACTTCTGCGCTCGGCCCTTCCGGCTGGC
TGGTTTATTGCTGATAAATCTGGAGCCGGTGAGCGTGGAAGCCGCGGTATCATTGCAGCACTGGGGCCAG
ATGGTAAGCCCTCCCGTATCGTAGTTATCTACACGACGGGGAGTCAGGCAACTATGGATGAACGAAATAG
ACAGATCGCTGAGATAGGTGCCTCACTGATTAAGCATTGGTAACTGTCAGACCAAGTTTACTCATATATA
CTTTAGATTGATTTAAAACTTCATTTTTAATTTAAAAGGATCTAGGTGAAGATCCTTTTTGATAATCTCA
TGACCAAAATCCCTTAACGTGAGTTTTCGTTCCACTGAGCGTCAGACCCCGTAGAAAAGATCAAAGGATC
TTCTTGAGATCCTTTTTTTCTGCGCGTAATCTGCTGCTTGCAAACAAAAAAACCACCGCTACCAGCGGTG
GTTTGTTTGCCGGATCAAGAGCTACCAACTCTTTTTCCGAAGGTAACTGGCTTCAGCAGAGCGCAGATAC
CAAATACTGTTCTTCTAGTGTAGCCGTAGTTAGGCCACCACTTCAAGAACTCTGTAGCACCGCCTACATA
CCTCGCTCTGCTAATCCTGTTACCAGTGGCTGCTGCCAGTGGCGATAAGTCGTGTCTTACCGGGTTGGAC
TCAAGACGATAGTTACCGGATAAGGCGCAGCGGTCGGGCTGAACGGGGGGTTCGTGCACACAGCCCAGCT
TGGAGCGAACGACCTACACCGAACTGAGATACCTACAGCGTGAGCTATGAGAAAGCGCCACGCTTCCCGA
AGGGAGAAAGGCGGACAGGTATCCGGTAAGCGGCAGGGTCGGAACAGGAGAGCGCACGAGGGAGCTTCCA
GGGGGAAACGCCTGGTATCTTTATAGTCCTGTCGGGTTTCGCCACCTCTGACTTGAGCGTCGATTTTTGT
GATGCTCGTCAGGGGGGCGGAGCCTATGGAAAAACGCCAGCAACGCGGCCTTTTTACGGTTCCTGGCCTT
TTGCTGGCCTTTTGCTCACATGTGAGGGCCTATTTCCCATGATTCCTTCATATTTGCATATACGATACAA
GGCTGTTAGAGAGATAATTGGAATTAATTTGACTGTAAACACAAAGATATTAGTACAAAATACGTGACGT
AGAAAGTAATAATTTCTTGGGTAGTTTGCAGTTTTAAAATTATGTTTTAAAATGGACTATCATATGCTTA
CCGTAACTTGAAAGTATTTCGATTTCTTGGCTTTATATATCTTGTGGAAAGGACGAAACACCGACTTACT
CACCAGCTTGGAGTTTAAGAGCTATGCTGGAAACAGCATAGCAAGTTTAAATAAGGCTAGTCCGTTATCA
ACTTGAAAAAGTGGCACCGAGTCGGTGCTTTTTTGTTTTAGAGCTAGAAATAGCAAGTTAAAATAAGGCT
AGTCCGTTTTTAGCGCGTGCGCCAATTCTGCAGACAAATGGCT
